Addgene plasmid #155001: pcDNA-GFP-EBA175-Flag(P1424E)
Purpose: Expresses N-terminally GFP-tagged and C-terminally Flag-tagged EBA175 P1424E variant (residues 1284-1462) from pcDNA3.1
Depositing lab: Sinisa Urban. Depositing organization: Johns Hopkins University and School of Medicine. Publication: Designed Parasite-Selective Rhomboid Inhibitors Block Invasion and Clear Blood-Stage Malaria. Gandhi S, Baker RP, Cho S, Stanchev S, Strisovsky K, Urban S. Cell Chem Biol. 2020 Aug 31. pii: S2451-9456(20)30333-0. doi: 10.1016/j.chembiol.2020.08.011. PubMed 32888502.
Backbone
  Vector backbone: pcDNA3.1
  Backbone manufacturer: Invitrogen
  Backbone size w/o insert (bp): 5500
  Total vector size (bp): 6040
  Vector type: Mammalian Expression
Growth in bacteria
  Bacterial resistance: Ampicillin, 100 μg/mL
  Growth temperature: 37°C
  Growth strain: DH5alpha
  Copy number: High Copy
Gene/Insert
  Gene/Insert name: PfEBA175
  Species: Synthetic
  Insert size (bp): 537
  Mutation: P1424E; insert codes for EBA175 residues 1284 to 1462
  Promoter: CMV
  Tag / fusion protein: signal peptide (residues 1 to 32) from TGF alpha (N terminal on insert); GFP (N terminal on insert); Flag (C terminal on insert)
  Cloning method: Restriction Enzyme; 5′ cloning site BamHI (not destroyed); 3′ cloning site NotI (not destroyed)
  Sequencing primers: 5′ T7 forward; 3′ BGH reverse
Terms and licenses: Academic/Nonprofit Terms; Industry Terms: Not Available to Industry
How to cite: pcDNA-GFP-EBA175-Flag(P1424E) was a gift from Sinisa Urban (Addgene plasmid # 155001 ; http://n2t.net/addgene:155001 ; RRID:Addgene_155001)
