[The description below was written by a language model from this plasmid's Addgene catalogue record and pLannotate feature annotations shown in this document.]
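Description:
pcDNA-GFP-EBA175-Flag(P1424E) is a mammalian expression plasmid built on the Invitrogen pcDNA3.1 backbone. It is maintained in E. coli as a high-copy plasmid through a ColE1/pUC-type origin and selected with ampicillin via the β-lactamase gene. An f1 origin is also present, and an SV40 early promoter-driven neomycin phosphotransferase cassette with an SV40 polyadenylation signal provides a marker that could be used for G418 selection of transfected mammalian cells. The catalogue lists a total size of about 6.0 kb, whereas the sequenced record used for annotation is 6,785 nt. The listed figure probably leaves out the signal peptide and GFP portions, though the record does not explain the difference.

The expression cassette runs from the CMV immediate-early enhancer and promoter, with a T7 promoter just downstream, to the bovine growth hormone polyadenylation signal. It encodes a chimeric protein beginning with the signal peptide of human TGF-alpha (residues 1 to 32). This is followed by EGFP and then a synthetic fragment of Plasmodium falciparum EBA175 covering residues 1284 to 1462 with a P1424E substitution, cloned between BamHI and NotI. A C-terminal Flag tag is listed in the catalogue, although the feature table does not annotate it separately. The signal peptide should direct the fusion into the secretory pathway, while GFP and Flag allow the N- and C-terminal ends of the protein to be detected independently. The associated publication concerns parasite-selective rhomboid protease inhibitors in blood-stage malaria, which suggests the construct serves as a variant substrate in cell-based cleavage assays. However, the record does not state what effect the P1424E change is meant to have.
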