Features (pLannotate 1.2.2; 22 found; start..end, strand, type, name):
     28..80      -  misc_feature   bom (fragment): basis of mobility region from pBR322
    235..614     +  enhancer       CMV enhancer: human cytomegalovirus immediate early enhancer
    615..818     +  promoter       CMV promoter: human cytomegalovirus (CMV) immediate early promoter
    814..847     +  LTR            5' LTR (truncated) (fragment): truncated 5' long terminal repeat (LTR) from HIV-1
    863..881     +  promoter       T7 promoter: promoter for bacteriophage T7 RNA polymerase
    920..1009    +  CDS            TGFA (fragment): TGFA_HUMAN - Experimental evidence at protein level: Swiss-Prot protein existence level 1. TGF alpha is a mitogenic polypeptide that is able to bind to the EGF receptor/EGFR and to act synergistically with TGF beta to promote anchorage-independent cell proliferation in soft agar. From Homo sapiens (Human).
   1016..1732    +  CDS            EGFP: EGFP is a basic (constitutively fluorescent) green fluorescent protein published in 1996, derived from Aequorea victoria. It is reported to be a rapidly-maturing weak dimer with moderate acid sensitivity.
   1715..2188    +  CDS            EBA1_PLAFC (fragment): Experimental evidence at protein level: Swiss-Prot protein existence level 1. Binds to host erythrocytes; may act as bridge between erythrocytes and merozoites. From Plasmodium falciparum (isolate Camp / Malaysia).
   2382..2606    +  polyA_signal   bGH poly(A) signal: bovine growth hormone polyadenylation signal
   2610..2631    +  promoter       SV40 promoter (fragment): SV40 enhancer and early promoter
   2652..3080    +  rep_origin     f1 ori (sequence partly withheld): f1 bacteriophage origin of replication; arrow indicates direction of (+) strand synthesis
   3094..3423    +  promoter       SV40 promoter: SV40 enhancer and early promoter
   3490..4281    +  CDS            neo: KKA2_KLEPN - Also known as kan, nptII. Experimental evidence at protein level: Swiss-Prot protein existence level 1. Resistance to kanamycin, neomycin, paromomycin, ribostamycin, butirosin and gentamicin B. From Klebsiella pneumoniae.
   4305..4463    +  CDS            ble (fragment): BLE_KLEPN - Experimental evidence at protein level: Swiss-Prot protein existence level 1. Binding protein with a strong affinity to the bleomycin family of antibiotics. Binds to CL990; an antimitotic-antibiotic compound. From Klebsiella pneumoniae.
   4458..4579    +  polyA_signal   SV40 poly(A) signal: SV40 polyadenylation signal
   4652..4668    -  protein_bind   lac operator: The lac repressor binds to the lac operator to inhibit transcription in E. coli. This inhibition can be relieved by adding lactose or isopropyl-β-D-thiogalactopyranoside (IPTG). lac repressor encoded by lacI
   4676..4706    -  promoter       lac promoter: promoter for the E. coli lac operon
   4721..4742    -  protein_bind   CAP binding site: CAP binding activates transcription in the presence of cAMP. E. coli catabolite activator protein
   4755..4847    -  CDS            lacI (fragment): lac repressor; lacI; The lac repressor binds to the lac operator to inhibit transcription in E. coli. This inhibition can be relieved by adding lactose or isopropyl-β-D-thiogalactopyranoside (IPTG).
   5030..5618    -  rep_origin     ori: high-copy-number ColE1/pMB1/pBR322/pUC origin of replication
   5789..6649    -  CDS            AmpR: β-lactamase; bla; confers resistance to ampicillin, carbenicillin, and related antibiotics
   6650..6754    -  promoter       AmpR promoter: bla
>Addgene plasmid #155001 | pcDNA-GFP-EBA175-Flag(P1424E) | addgene full sequence | sequence record 309951 | Addgene NGS Result
GACGGATCGGGAGATCTCCCGATCCCCTATGGTGCACTCTCAGTACAATCTGCTCTGATGCCGCATAGTT
AAGCCAGTATCTGCTCCCTGCTTGTGTGTTGGAGGTCGCTGAGTAGTGCGCGAGCAAAATTTAAGCTACA
ACAAGGCAAGGCTTGACCGACAATTGCATGAAGAATCTGCTTAGGGTTAGGCGTTTTGCGCTGCTTCGCG
ATGTACGGGCCAGATATACGCGTTGACATTGATTATTGACTAGTTATTAATAGTAATCAATTACGGGGTC
ATTAGTTCATAGCCCATATATGGAGTTCCGCGTTACATAACTTACGGTAAATGGCCCGCCTGGCTGACCG
CCCAACGACCCCCGCCCATTGACGTCAATAATGACGTATGTTCCCATAGTAACGCCAATAGGGACTTTCC
ATTGACGTCAATGGGTGGAGTATTTACGGTAAACTGCCCACTTGGCAGTACATCAAGTGTATCATATGCC
AAGTACGCCCCCTATTGACGTCAATGACGGTAAATGGCCCGCCTGGCATTATGCCCAGTACATGACCTTA
TGGGACTTTCCTACTTGGCAGTACATCTACGTATTAGTCATCGCTATTACCATGGTGATGCGGTTTTGGC
AGTACATCAATGGGCGTGGATAGCGGTTTGACTCACGGGGATTTCCAAGTCTCCACCCCATTGACGTCAA
TGGGAGTTTGTTTTGGCACCAAAATCAACGGGACTTTCCAAAATGTCGTAACAACTCCGCCCCATTGACG
CAAATGGGCGGTAGGCGTGTACGGTGGGAGGTCTATATAAGCAGAGCTCTCTGGCTAACTAGAGAACCCA
CTGCTTACTGGCTTATCGAAATTAATACGACTCACTATAGGGAGACCCAAGCTGGCTAGCGTTTAAACTT
AAGCTTACCATGGTCCCCTCGGCTGGACAGCTCGCCCTGTTCGCTCTGGGTATTGTGTTGGCTGCGTGCC
AGGCCTTGGAGAACAGCACGTCCCCGCTGCGTACGATGGTGAGCAAGGGCGAGGAGCTGTTCACCGGGGT
GGTGCCCATCCTGGTCGAGCTGGACGGCGACGTAAACGGCCACAAGTTCAGCGTGTCCGGCGAGGGCGAG
GGCGATGCCACCTACGGCAAGCTGACCCTGAAGTTCATCTGCACCACCGGCAAGCTGCCCGTGCCCTGGC
CCACCCTCGTGACCACCCTGACCTACGGCGTGCAGTGCTTCAGCCGCTACCCCGACCACATGAAGCAGCA
CGACTTCTTCAAGTCCGCCATGCCCGAAGGCTACGTCCAGGAGCGCACCATCTTCTTCAAGGACGACGGC
AACTACAAGACCCGCGCCGAGGTGAAGTTCGAGGGCGACACCCTGGTGAACCGCATCGAGCTGAAGGGCA
TCGACTTCAAGGAGGACGGCAACATCCTGGGGCACAAGCTGGAGTACAACTACAACAGCCACAACGTCTA
TATCATGGCCGACAAGCAGAAGAACGGCATCAAGGTGAACTTCAAGATCCGCCACAACATCGAGGACGGC
AGCGTGCAGCTCGCCGACCACTACCAGCAGAACACCCCCATCGGCGACGGCCCCGTGCTGCTGCCCGACA
ACCACTACCTGAGCACCCAGTCCGCCCTGAGCAAAGACCCCAACGAGAAGCGCGATCACATGGTCCTGCT
GGAGTTCGTGACCGCCGCCGGGATCACTCTCGGCATGGACGAGCTGTACAAGTCCGGCCGGACTCAGGGA
GCAGAATTCTCAGGATCCCATAGCCATCATGGTAATCGTCAGGATCGTGGTGGTAATAGCGGTAATGTGC
TGAATATGCGCAGCAACAATAACAACTTCAACAATATCCCGAGCCGCTATAATCTGTATGATAAGAAACT
GGATCTGGATCTGTATGAAAATCGCAATGATAGCACCACCAAAGAACTGATTAAAAAACTGGCCGAGATC
AATAAGTGCGAAAATGAAATTAGCGTGAAATATTGCGATCACATGATTCATGAAGAAATTCCGCTGAAAA
CCTGCACCAAAGAAAAGACCCGTAATCTGTGTTGTGCAGTGAGCGATTATTGCATGAGCTATTTTACCTA
TGATAGCGAAGAATATTACAACTGCACCAAACGCGAATTTGATGATCCGAGCTATACCTGCTTTCGTAAA
GAGGCATTTAGCAGCATGGAGTATTATGCCGGTGCCGGTGTTCTGTTCATCATTCTGGTGATTCTGGGTG
CAAGCCAGGCAAAATATCAGCGCCTGGAGAAAATCAACAAGAACAAGATTGAGAAAAACGTGAATGATTA
CAAGGACGATGACGATAAGTAGGCGGCCGCATAATCTAGAGGGCCCGTTTAAACCCGCTGATCAGCCTCG
ACTGTGCCTTCTAGTTGCCAGCCATCTGTTGTTTGCCCCTCCCCCGTGCCTTCCTTGACCCTGGAAGGTG
CCACTCCCACTGTCCTTTCCTAATAAAATGAGGAAATTGCATCGCATTGTCTGAGTAGGTGTCATTCTAT
TCTGGGGGGTGGGGTGGGGCAGGACAGCAAGGGGGAGGATTGGGAAGACAATAGCAGGCATGCTGGGGAT
GCGGTGGGCTCTATGGCTTCTGAGGCGGAAAGAACCAGCTGGGGCTCTAGGGGGTATCCCC
[124 nt withheld, positions 2652-2775]
C
[91 nt withheld, positions 2777-2867]
A
[49 nt withheld, positions 2869-2917]
CCTTTGACGTTGGAGTCCACGTTCTTT
[37 nt withheld, positions 2945-2981]
ACCCTATCTCGGTCTATTCTTTTGATTTATAAGGGATTTTGCCGATTTCGGCCTATTGGTTAAAAAATGA
GCTGATTTAACAAAAATTTAACGCGAATTAATTCTGTGGAATGTGTGTCAGTTAGGGTGTGGAAAGTCCC
CAGGCTCCCCAGCAGGCAGAAGTATGCAAAGCATGCATCTCAATTAGTCAGCAACCAGGTGTGGAAAGTC
CCCAGGCTCCCCAGCAGGCAGAAGTATGCAAAGCATGCATCTCAATTAGTCAGCAACCATAGTCCCGCCC
CTAACTCCGCCCATCCCGCCCCTAACTCCGCCCAGTTCCGCCCATTCTCCGCCCCATGGCTGACTAATTT
TTTTTATTTATGCAGAGGCCGAGGCCGCCTCTGCCTCTGAGCTATTCCAGAAGTAGTGAGGAGGCTTTTT
TGGAGGCCTAGGCTTTTGCAAAAAGCTCCCGGGAGCTTGTATATCCATTTTCGGATCTGATCAAGAGACA
GGATGAGGATCGTTTCGCATGATTGAACAAGATGGATTGCACGCAGGTTCTCCGGCCGCTTGGGTGGAGA
GGCTATTCGGCTATGACTGGGCACAACAGACAATCGGCTGCTCTGATGCCGCCGTGTTCCGGCTGTCAGC
GCAGGGGCGCCCGGTTCTTTTTGTCAAGACCGACCTGTCCGGTGCCCTGAATGAACTGCAGGACGAGGCA
GCGCGGCTATCGTGGCTGGCCACGACGGGCGTTCCTTGCGCAGCTGTGCTCGACGTTGTCACTGAAGCGG
GAAGGGACTGGCTGCTATTGGGCGAAGTGCCGGGGCAGGATCTCCTGTCATCTCACCTTGCTCCTGCCGA
GAAAGTATCCATCATGGCTGATGCAATGCGGCGGCTGCATACGCTTGATCCGGCTACCTGCCCATTCGAC
CACCAAGCGAAACATCGCATCGAGCGAGCACGTACTCGGATGGAAGCCGGTCTTGTCGATCAGGATGATC
TGGACGAAGAGCATCAGGGGCTCGCGCCAGCCGAACTGTTCGCCAGGCTCAAGGCGCGCATGCCCGACGG
CGAGGATCTCGTCGTGACCCATGGCGATGCCTGCTTGCCGAATATCATGGTGGAAAATGGCCGCTTTTCT
GGATTCATCGACTGTGGCCGGCTGGGTGTGGCGGACCGCTATCAGGACATAGCGTTGGCTACCCGTGATA
TTGCTGAAGAGCTTGGCGGCGAATGGGCTGACCGCTTCCTCGTGCTTTACGGTATCGCCGCTCCCGATTC
GCAGCGCATCGCCTTCTATCGCCTTCTTGACGAGTTCTTCTGAGCGGGACTCTGGGGTTCGAAATGACCG
ACCAAGCGACGCCCAACCTGCCATCACGAGATTTCGATTCCACCGCCGCCTTCTATGAAAGGTTGGGCTT
CGGAATCGTTTTCCGGGACGCCGGCTGGATGATCCTCCAGCGCGGGGATCTCATGCTGGAGTTCTTCGCC
CACCCCAACTTGTTTATTGCAGCTTATAATGGTTACAAATAAAGCAATAGCATCACAAATTTCACAAATA
AAGCATTTTTTTCACTGCATTCTAGTTGTGGTTTGTCCAAACTCATCAATGTATCTTATCATGTCTGTAT
ACCGTCGACCTCTAGCTAGAGCTTGGCGTAATCATGGTCATAGCTGTTTCCTGTGTGAAATTGTTATCCG
CTCACAATTCCACACAACATACGAGCCGGAAGCATAAAGTGTAAAGCCTGGGGTGCCTAATGAGTGAGCT
AACTCACATTAATTGCGTTGCGCTCACTGCCCGCTTTCCAGTCGGGAAACCTGTCGTGCCAGCTGCATTA
ATGAATCGGCCAACGCGCGGGGAGAGGCGGTTTGCGTATTGGGCGCTCTTCCGCTTCCTCGCTCACTGAC
TCGCTGCGCTCGGTCGTTCGGCTGCGGCGAGCGGTATCAGCTCACTCAAAGGCGGTAATACGGTTATCCA
CAGAATCAGGGGATAACGCAGGAAAGAACATGTGAGCAAAAGGCCAGCAAAAGGCCAGGAACCGTAAAAA
GGCCGCGTTGCTGGCGTTTTTCCATAGGCTCCGCCCCCCTGACGAGCATCACAAAAATCGACGCTCAAGT
CAGAGGTGGCGAAACCCGACAGGACTATAAAGATACCAGGCGTTTCCCCCTGGAAGCTCCCTCGTGCGCT
CTCCTGTTCCGACCCTGCCGCTTACCGGATACCTGTCCGCCTTTCTCCCTTCGGGAAGCGTGGCGCTTTC
TCATAGCTCACGCTGTAGGTATCTCAGTTCGGTGTAGGTCGTTCGCTCCAAGCTGGGCTGTGTGCACGAA
CCCCCCGTTCAGCCCGACCGCTGCGCCTTATCCGGTAACTATCGTCTTGAGTCCAACCCGGTAAGACACG
ACTTATCGCCACTGGCAGCAGCCACTGGTAACAGGATTAGCAGAGCGAGGTATGTAGGCGGTGCTACAGA
GTTCTTGAAGTGGTGGCCTAACTACGGCTACACTAGAAGAACAGTATTTGGTATCTGCGCTCTGCTGAAG
CCAGTTACCTTCGGAAAAAGAGTTGGTAGCTCTTGATCCGGCAAACAAACCACCGCTGGTAGCGGTGGTT
TTTTTGTTTGCAAGCAGCAGATTACGCGCAGAAAAAAAGGATCTCAAGAAGATCCTTTGATCTTTTCTAC
GGGGTCTGACGCTCAGTGGAACGAAAACTCACGTTAAGGGATTTTGGTCATGAGATTATCAAAAAGGATC
TTCACCTAGATCCTTTTAAATTAAAAATGAAGTTTTAAATCAATCTAAAGTATATATGAGTAAACTTGGT
CTGACAGTTACCAATGCTTAATCAGTGAGGCACCTATCTCAGCGATCTGTCTATTTCGTTCATCCATAGT
TGCCTGACTCCCCGTCGTGTAGATAACTACGATACGGGAGGGCTTACCATCTGGCCCCAGTGCTGCAATG
ATACCGCGAGACCCACGCTCACCGGCTCCAGATTTATCAGCAATAAACCAGCCAGCCGGAAGGGCCGAGC
GCAGAAGTGGTCCTGCAACTTTATCCGCCTCCATCCAGTCTATTAATTGTTGCCGGGAAGCTAGAGTAAG
TAGTTCGCCAGTTAATAGTTTGCGCAACGTTGTTGCCATTGCTACAGGCATCGTGGTGTCACGCTCGTCG
TTTGGTATGGCTTCATTCAGCTCCGGTTCCCAACGATCAAGGCGAGTTACATGATCCCCCATGTTGTGCA
AAAAAGCGGTTAGCTCCTTCGGTCCTCCGATCGTTGTCAGAAGTAAGTTGGCCGCAGTGTTATCACTCAT
GGTTATGGCAGCACTGCATAATTCTCTTACTGTCATGCCATCCGTAAGATGCTTTTCTGTGACTGGTGAG
TACTCAACCAAGTCATTCTGAGAATAGTGTATGCGGCGACCGAGTTGCTCTTGCCCGGCGTCAATACGGG
ATAATACCGCGCCACATAGCAGAACTTTAAAAGTGCTCATCATTGGAAAACGTTCTTCGGGGCGAAAACT
CTCAAGGATCTTACCGCTGTTGAGATCCAGTTCGATGTAACCCACTCGTGCACCCAACTGATCTTCAGCA
TCTTTTACTTTCACCAGCGTTTCTGGGTGAGCAAAAACAGGAAGGCAAAATGCCGCAAAAAAGGGAATAA
GGGCGACACGGAAATGTTGAATACTCATACTCTTCCTTTTTCAATATTATTGAAGCATTTATCAGGGTTA
TTGTCTCATGAGCGGATACATATTTGAATGTATTTAGAAAAATAAACAAATAGGGGTTCCGCGCACATTT
CCCCGAAAAGTGCCACCTGACGTC
